>Addgene plasmid #48074 | pICH82094 | depositor full sequence | sequence record 69074 | Full Sequence
GTGATCCGTTTAAACTATCAGTGTTTGACAGGATATATTGGCGGGTAAACCTAAGAGAAAAGAGCGTTTA
TTAGAATAATCGGATATTTAAAAGGGCGTGAAAAGGTTTATCCGTTCGTCCATTTGTATGTGCCAGCCGC
CTAGATGTGGCGCAACGATGCCGGCGACAAGCAGGAGCGCACCGACTTCTTCCGCATCAAGTGTTTTGGC
TCTCAGGCCGAGGCCCACGGCAAGTATTTGGGCAAGGGGTCGCTGGTATTCGTGCAGGGCAAGATTCGGA
ATACCAAGTACGAGAAGGACGGCCAGACGGTCTACGGGACCGACTTCATTGCCGATAAGGTGGATTATCT
GGACACCAAGGCACCAGGCGGGTCAAATCAGGAATAAGGGCACATTGCCCCGGCGTGAGTCGGGGCAATC
CCGCAAGGAGGGTGAATGAATCGGACGTTTGACCGGAAGGCATACAGGCAAGAACTGATCGACGCGGGGT
TTTCCGCCGAGGATGCCGAAACCATCGCAAGCCGCACCGTCATGCGTGCGCCCCGCGAAACCTTCCAGTC
CGTCGGCTCGATGGTCCAGCAAGCTACGGCCAAGATCGAGCGCGACAGCGTGCAACTGGCTCCCCCTGCC
CTGCCCGCGCCATCGGCCGCCGTGGAGCGTTCGCGTCGTCTTGAACAGGAGGCGGCAGGTTTGGCGAAGT
CGATGACCATCGACACGCGAGGAACTATGACGACCAAGAAGCGAAAAACCGCCGGCGAGGACCTGGCAAA
ACAGGTCAGCGAGGCCAAGCAGGCCGCGTTGCTGAAACACACGAAGCAGCAGATCAAGGAAATGCAGCTT
TCCTTGTTCGATATTGCGCCGTGGCCGGACACGATGCGAGCGATGCCAAACGACACGGCCCGCTCTGCCC
TGTTCACCACGCGCAACAAGAAAATCCCGCGCGAGGCGCTGCAAAACAAGGTCATTTTCCACGTCAACAA
GGACGTGAAGATCACCTACACCGGCGTCGAGCTGCGGGCCGACGATGACGAACTGGTGTGGCAGCAGGTG
TTGGAGTACGCGAAGCGCACCCCTATCGGCGAGCCGATCACCTTCACGTTCTACGAGCTTTGCCAGGACC
TGGGCTGGTCGATCAATGGCCGGTATTACACGAAGGCCGAGGAATGCCTGTCGCGCCTACAGGCGACGGC
GATGGGCTTCACGTCCGACCGCGTTGGGCACCTGGAATCGGTGTCGCTGCTGCACCGCTTCCGCGTCCTG
GACCGTGGCAAGAAAACGTCCCGTTGCCAGGTCCTGATCGACGAGGAAATCGTCGTGCTGTTTGCTGGCG
ACCACTACACGAAATTCATATGGGAGAAGTACCGCAAGCTGTCGCCGACGGCCCGACGGATGTTCGACTA
TTTCAGCTCGCACCGGGAGCCGTACCCGCTCAAGCTGGAAACCTTCCGCCTCATGTGCGGATCGGATTCC
ACCCGCGTGAAGAAGTGGCGCGAGCAGGTCGGCGAAGCCTGCGAAGAGTTGCGAGGCAGCGGCCTGGTGG
AACACGCCTGGGTCAATGATGACCTGGTGCATTGCAAACGCTAGGGCCTTGTGGGGTCAGTTCCGGCTGG
GGGTTCAGCAGCCCAACCCTTTGCGACGCTCACCGGGCTGGTTGCCCTCGCCGCTGGGCTGGCGGCCGTC
TATGGCCCTGCAAACGCGCCAGAAACGCCGTCGAAGCCGTGTGCGAGACACCGCGGCCGCCGGCGTTGTG
GATACCTCGCGGAAAACTTGGCCCTCACTGACAGATGAGGGGCGGACGTTGACACTTGAGGGGCCGACTC
ACCCGGCGCGGCGTTGACAGATGAGGGGCAGGCTCGATTTCGGCCGGCGACGTGGAGCTGGCCAGCCTCG
CAAATCGGCGAAAACGCCTGATTTTACGCGAGTTTCCCACAGATGATGTGGACAAGCCTGGGGATAAGTG
CCCTGCGGTATTGACACTTGAGGGGCGCGACTACTGACAGATGAGGGGCGCGATCCTTGACACTTGAGGG
GCAGAGTGCTGACAGATGAGGGGCGCACCTATTGACATTTGAGGGGCTGTCCACAGGCAGAAAATCCAGC
ATTTGCAAGGGTTTCCGCCCGTTTTTCGGCCACCGCTAACCTGTCTTTTAACCTGCTTTTAAACCAATAT
TTATAAACCTTGTTTTTAACCAGGGCTGCGCCCTGTGCGCGTGACCGCGCACGCCGAAGGGGGGTGCCCC
CCCTTCTCGAACCCTCCCGGCCCGCTAACGCGGGCCTCCCATCCCCCCAGGGGCTGCGCCCCTCGGCCGC
GAACGGCCTCACCCCAAAAATGGCAGCGCTGGCCCGAGTGCGCGGAACCCCTATTTGTTTATTTTTCTAA
ATACATTCAAATATGTATCCGCTCATGAGACAATAACCCTGATAAATGCTTCAATAATATTGAAAAAGGA
AGAGTATGGCTAAAATGAGAATATCACCGGAATTGAAAAAACTGATCGAAAAATACCGCTGCGTAAAAGA
TACGGAAGGAATGTCTCCTGCTAAGGTATATAAGCTGGTGGGAGAAAATGAAAACCTATATTTAAAAATG
ACGGACAGCCGGTATAAAGGGACCACCTATGATGTGGAACGGGAAAAGGACATGATGCTATGGCTGGAAG
GAAAGCTGCCTGTTCCAAAGGTCCTGCACTTTGAACGGCATGATGGCTGGAGCAATCTGCTCATGAGTGA
GGCCGATGGCGTCCTTTGCTCGGAAGAGTATGAAGATGAACAAAGCCCTGAAAAGATTATCGAGCTGTAT
GCGGAGTGCATCAGGCTCTTTCACTCCATCGACATATCGGATTGTCCCTATACGAATAGCTTAGACAGCC
GCTTAGCCGAATTGGATTACTTACTGAATAACGATCTGGCCGATGTGGATTGCGAAAACTGGGAAGAGGA
CACTCCATTTAAAGATCCGCGCGAGCTGTATGATTTTTTAAAGACGGAAAAGCCCGAAGAGGAACTTGTC
TTTTCCCACGGCGACCTGGGAGACAGCAACATCTTTGTGAAAGATGGCAAAGTAAGTGGCTTTATTGATC
TTGGGAGAAGCGGCAGGGCGGACAAGTGGTATGACATTGCCTTCTGCGTCCGGTCGCTCAGGGAGGATAT
CGGGGAAGAACAGTATGTCGAGCTATTTTTTGACTTACTGGGGATCAAGCCTGATTGGGAGAAAATAAAA
TATTATATTTTACTGGATGAATTGTTTTAGCTGTTTAATAAGATGATCTTCTTGAGATCGTTTTGGTCTG
CGCGTAATCTCTTGCTCTGAAAACGAAAAAACCGCCTTGCAGGGCGGTTTTTCGAAGGTTCTCTGAGCTA
CCAACTCTTTGAACCGAGGTAACTGGCTTGGAGGAGCGCAGTCACCAAAACTTGTCCTTTCAGTTTAGCC
TTAACCGGCGCATGACTTCAAGACTAACTCCTCTAAATCAATTACCAGTGGCTGCTGCCAGTGGTGCTTT
TGCATGTCTTTCCGGGTTGGACTCAAGACGATAGTTACCGGATAAGGCGCAGCGGTCGGACTGAACGGGG
GGTTCGTGCATACAGTCCAGCTTGGAGCGAACTGCCTACCCGGAACTGAGTGTCAGGCGTGGAATGAGAC
AAACGCGGCCATAACAGCGGAATGACACCGGTAAACCGAAAGGCAGGAACAGGAGAGCGCACGAGGGAGC
CGCCAGGGGGAAACGCCTGGTATCTTTATAGTCCTGTCGGGTTTCGCCACCACTGATTTGAGCGTCAGAT
TTCGTGATGCTTGTCAGGGGGGCGGAGCCTATGGAAAAACGGCTTTGCCGCGGCCCTCTCACTTCCCTGT
TAAGTATCTTCCTGGCATCTTCCAGGAAATCTCCGCCCCGTTCGTAAGCCATTTCCGCTCGCCGCAGTCG
AACGACCGAGCGTAGCGAGTCAGTGAGCGAGGAAGCGGAATATATCCTGTATCACATATTCTGCTGACGC
ACCGGTGCAGCCTTTTTTCTCCTGCCACATGAAGCACTTCACTGACACCCTCATCAGTGCCAACATAGTA
AGCCAGTATACACTCCGCTAGCGCCCTGCTCGGATCTGTTGGACCGGACAGTAGTCATGGTTGATGGGCT
GCCTGTATCGAGTGGTGATTTTGTGCCGAGCTGCCGGTCGGGGAGCTGTTGGCTGGCTGGTGGCAGGATA
TATTGTGGTGTAAACAAATTGACGCTTAGACAACTTAATAACACATTGCGGACGTTTTTAATGTACTGGG
GTTGAACACTCTGTGAAGACAATGCCTGAGACCTGTCAGACCAAGTTTACTCATATATACTTTAGATTGA
TTTAAAACTTCATTTTTAATTTAAAAGGATCTAGGTGAAGATCCTTTTTGATAATCTCATGACCAAAATC
CCTTAACGTGAGTTTTCGTTCCACTGAGCGTCAGACCCCGTAGAAAAGATCAAAGGATCTTCTTGAGATC
CTTTTTTTCTGCGCGTAATCTGCTGCTTGCAAACAAAAAAACCACCGCTACCAGCGGTGGTTTGTTTGCC
GGATCAAGAGCTACCAACTCTTTTTCCGAAGGTAACTGGCTTCAGCAGAGCGCAGATACCAAATACTGTC
CTTCTAGTGTAGCCGTAGTTAGGCCACCACTTCAAGAACTCTGTAGCACCGCCTACATACCTCGCTCTGC
TAATCCTGTTACCAGTGGCTGCTGCCAGTGGCGATAAGTCGTGTCTTACCGGGTTGGACTCAAGACGATA
GTTACCGGATAAGGCGCAGCGGTCGGGCTGAACGGGGGGTTCGTGCACACAGCCCAGCTTGGAGCGAACG
ACCTACACCGAACTGAGATACCTACAGCGTGAGCTATGAGAAAGCGCCACGCTTCCCGAAGGGAGAAAGG
CGGACAGGTATCCGGTAAGCGGCAGGGTCGGAACAGGAGAGCGCACGAGGGAGCTTCCAGGGGGAAACGC
CTGGTATCTTTATAGTCCTGTCGGGTTTCGCCACCTCTGACTTGAGCGTCGATTTTTGTGATGCTCGTCA
GGGGGGCGGAGCCTATGGAAAAACGCCAGCAACGCGGCCTTTTTACGGTTCCTGGCCTTTTGCTGGCCTT
TTGCTCACATGTTCTTTCCTGCGTTATCCCCTGATTCTGTGGATAACCGTATTACCGCCTTTGAGTGAGC
TGATACCGCTCGCCGCAGCCGAACGACCGAGCGCAGCGAGTCAGTGAGCGAGGAAGCGGATGAGCGCCCA
ATACGCAAACCGCCTCTCCCCGCGCGTTGGCCGATTCATTAATGCAGCTGGCACGACAGGTTTCCCGACT
GGAAAGCGGGCAGTGAGCGCAACGCAATTAATGTGAGTTAGCTCACTCATTAGGCACCCCAGGCTTTACA
CTTTATGCTTCCGGCTCGTATGTTGTGTGGAATTGTGAGCGGATAACAATTTCACACAGGAAACAGCTAT
GACCATGATTACGCCAAGCTTGCATGCCTGCAGGTCGACTCTAGAGGATCCCCGGGTACCGAGCTCGAAT
TCACTGGCCGTCGTTTTACAACGTCGTGACTGGGAAAACCCTGGCGTTACCCAACTTAATCGCCTTGCAG
CACATCCCCCTTTCGCCAGCTGGCGTAATAGCGAAGAGGCCCGCACCGATCGCCCTTCCCAACAGTTGCG
CAGCCTGAATGGCGAATGGCGCCTGATGCGGTATTTTCTCCTTACGCATCTGTGCGGTATTTCACACCGC
ATATGGTGCACTCTCAGTACAATCTGCTCTGATGCCGCATAGTTAAGCCAGCCCCGACACCCGCCAACAC
CCGCTGACGCGCCCTGACGGGCTTGTCTGCTCCCGGCATCCGCTTACAGACAAGCTGTGACGGTCTCAGG
GACACGAA
Features (pLannotate 1.2.2; 17 found; start..end, strand, type, name):
     26..50      +  misc_feature   RB T-DNA repeat: right border repeat from nopaline C58 T-DNA
    436..1581    +  CDS            trfA: TRFA_ECOLX - Experimental evidence at protein level: Swiss-Prot protein existence level 1. Also involved in plasmid copy number control, promoting intermolecular coupling of protein bound iterons at oriV, which inhibits replication initiation. From Escherichia coli.
   1635..2266    +  rep_origin     oriV: incP origin of replication
   2351..2455    +  promoter       AmpR promoter: bla
   2456..3250    +  CDS            KanR: aminoglycoside phosphotransferase; aphA-3; confers resistance to kanamycin
   3272..3817    +  rep_origin     p15A ori: Plasmids containing the medium-copy-number p15A origin of replication can be propagated in E. coli cells that contain a second plasmid with the ColE1 origin.
   3905..3960    +  rep_origin     RSF ori (fragment): Plasmids containing the RSF 1030 origin of replication can be propagated in E. coli cells that contain additional plasmids with compatible origins.
   4059..4080    -  misc_feature   bom (fragment): basis of mobility region from pBR322
   4191..4215    +  misc_feature   LB T-DNA repeat: left border repeat from nopaline C58 T-DNA
   4473..5061    +  rep_origin     ori: high-copy-number ColE1/pMB1/pBR322/pUC origin of replication
   5244..5336    +  CDS            lacI (fragment): lac repressor; lacI; The lac repressor binds to the lac operator to inhibit transcription in E. coli. This inhibition can be relieved by adding lactose or isopropyl-β-D-thiogalactopyranoside (IPTG).
   5349..5370    +  protein_bind   CAP binding site: CAP binding activates transcription in the presence of cAMP. E. coli catabolite activator protein
   5385..5415    +  promoter       lac promoter: promoter for the E. coli lac operon
   5423..5439    +  protein_bind   lac operator: The lac repressor binds to the lac operator to inhibit transcription in E. coli. This inhibition can be relieved by adding lactose or isopropyl-β-D-thiogalactopyranoside (IPTG). lac repressor encoded by lacI
   5476..5532    -  misc_feature   MCS: pUC18/19 multiple cloning site
   5529..5686    +  CDS            lacZα (fragment): LacZα fragment of β-galactosidase; lacZ fragment
   5692..5791    -  misc_feature   bom (fragment): basis of mobility region from pBR322
