[The description below was written by a language model from this plasmid's Addgene catalogue record and pLannotate feature annotations shown in this document.]
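Description:
pICH82094 is an empty acceptor backbone from a modular cloning (MoClo) system for standardized assembly of multigene constructs. The catalogue lists the vector type as unspecified. However, the nopaline-type T-DNA left and right border repeats, together with RK2-derived replication functions, indicate a binary vector able to replicate in both E. coli and Agrobacterium. It carries no insert. Selection in bacteria is by kanamycin, through an aphA-3 aminoglycoside phosphotransferase gene driven by the bla (AmpR) promoter.

The distinctive feature is its three replication origins. The broad-host-range incP/RK2 oriV and its trfA initiator gene (from pBIN19) sit in the permanent backbone alongside a medium-copy p15A origin from pACYC184. A high-copy pUC-type ColE1 origin lies on the circular map between the left and right border repeats, next to a lacZα cassette with its CAP site, lac promoter, lac operator and a pUC18/19 polylinker. The depositor notes that the plasmid is high copy before cloning and medium copy after cloning. This is consistent with the pUC origin and lacZα being excised together as a dropout fragment when assembled DNA is inserted between the borders. Recombinants would then be white on blue/white screening and rely on p15A and RK2 replication, although the record does not annotate the cloning sites themselves.

The stated backbone size (4302 bp) is smaller than the 5,888 nt full sequence, a difference that may reflect the replaceable region. Short annotated fragments of lacI, bom and an RSF origin appear to be carry-over or partial matches rather than functional elements. The vector is suited to receiving multigene assemblies for Agrobacterium-mediated delivery to plants.
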