Addgene plasmid #48074: pICH82094
Purpose: (Empty Backbone)
Depositing lab: Sylvestre Marillonnet. Depositing organization: Leibniz Institute of Plant Biochemistry (IPB). Publication: A modular cloning system for standardized assembly of multigene constructs. Weber E, Engler C, Gruetzner R, Werner S, Marillonnet S. PLoS One. 2011 Feb 18;6(2):e16765. doi: 10.1371/journal.pone.0016765. PubMed 21364738.
Backbone
  Vector backbone: Backbone with three ori derived from pUC19, p15a from pACYC184 and RK2 from pBIN19
  Backbone manufacturer: self-made
  Backbone size (bp): 4302
  Vector type: Unspecified
  Selectable markers: LacZ alpha
Growth in bacteria
  Bacterial resistance: Kanamycin, 50 μg/mL
  Growth temperature: 37°C
  Growth strain: DH10B
  Copy number: High Copy
Gene/Insert
  Gene/Insert name: None
Terms and licenses: Academic/Nonprofit Terms; Industry Terms: Not Available to Industry
Depositor comments: High copy before cloning, medium copy after cloning
How to cite: pICH82094 was a gift from Sylvestre Marillonnet (Addgene plasmid # 48074 ; http://n2t.net/addgene:48074 ; RRID:Addgene_48074)
