>Addgene plasmid #48074 | pICH82094 | addgene partial sequence | sequence record 71103 | p15A-R 5'-TTTGAGCGTCAGATTTCGTG-3'
CCTATGGAAAAACGGCTTTGCCGCGGCCCTCTCACTTCCCTGTTAAGTATCTTCCTGGCATCTTCCAGGA
AATCTCCGCCCCGTTCGTAAGCCATTTCCGCTCGCCGCAGTCGAACGACCGAGCGTAGCGAGTCAGTGAG
CGAGGAAGCGGAATATATCCTGTATCACATATTCTGCTGACGCACCGGTGCAGCCTTTTTTCTCCTGCCA
CATGAAGCACTTCACTGACACCCTCATCAGTGCCAACATAGTAAGCCAGTATACACTCCGCTAGCGCCCT
GCTCGGATCTGTTGGACCGGACAGTAGTCATGGTTGATGGGCTGCCTGTATCGAGTGGTGATTTTGTGCC
GAGCTGCCGGTCGGGGAGCTGTTGGCTGGCTGGTGGCAGGATATATTGTGGTGTAAACAAATTGACGCTT
AGACAACTTAATAACACATTGCGGACGTTTTTAATGTACTGGGGTTGAACACTCTGTGAAGACAATGCCT
GAGACCTGTCAGACCAAGTTTACTCATATATACTTTAGATTGATTTAAAACTTCATTTTTAATTTAAAAG
GATCTAGGTGAAGATCCTTTTTGATAATCTCATGACCAAAATCCCTTAACGTGAGTTTTCGTTCCACTGA
GCGTCAGACCCCGTAGAAAAGATCAAAGGATCTTCTTGAGATCCTTTTTTTCTGCGCGTAATCTGCTGCT
TGCAAACAAAAAAACCACCGCTACCAGCGGTGGTTTGTTTGCCGGATCAAGAGCTACCAACTCTTTTTCC
GAAGGTAACTGGCTTCAGCAGAGCGCAGATACCAAATACTGTTCTTCTAGTGTAGCCGTAGTTAGGCCAC
CACTTCAAGAACTCTGTAGCACCGCCTACATACCTCGCTCTGCTAATCCTGTTACCAGTGGCTGCTGCCA
GTGGCGATAAGTCGTGTCTTACCGGGTTGGACTCAAGACGATAGTTACCGGATAAGGCGCAGCGGTCGGG
CTGAACGGGGGGTTCGTGCACACAGCCCAGCTTGGAGCGAACGACCTACACCGAACTGAGATACCTACAG
CGTGAGCTATGAGAAA
