>Addgene plasmid #48074 | pICH82094 | addgene partial sequence | sequence record 74274 | M13_pUC_rev
CATGATTACGCCAAGCTTGCATGCCTGCAGGTCGACTCTAGAGGATCCCCGGGTACCGAGCTCGAATTCA
CTGGCCGTCGTTTTACAACGTCGTGACTGGGAAAACCCTGGCGTTACCCAACTTAATCGCCTTGCAGCAC
ATCCCCCTTTCGCCAGCTGGCGTAATAGCGAAGAGGCCCGCACCGATCGCCCTTCCCAACAGTTGCGCAG
CCTGAATGGCGAATGGCGCCTGATGCGGTATTTTCTCCTTACGCATCTGTGCGGTATTTCACACCGCATA
TGGTGCACTCTCAGTACAATCTGCTCTGATGCCGCATAGTTAAGCCAGCCCCGACACCCGCCAACACCCG
CTGACGCGCCCTGACGGGCTTGTCTGCTCCCGGCATCCGCTTACAGACAAGCTGTGACGGTCTCAGGGAC
ACGAAGTGATCCGTTTAAACTATCAGTGTTTGACAGGATATATTGGCGGGTAAACCTAAGAGAAAAGAGC
GTTTATTAGAATAATCGGATATTTAAAAGGGCGTGAAAAGGTTTATCCGTTCGTCCATTTGTATGTGCCA
GCCGCCTAGATGTGGCGCAACGATGCCGGCGACAAGCAGGAGCGCACCGACTTCTTCCGCATCAAGTGTT
TTGGCTCTCAGGCCGAGGCCCACGGCAAGTATTTGGGCAAGGGGTCGCTGGTATTCGTGCAGGGCAAGAT
TCGGAATACCAAGTACGAGAAGGACGGCCAGACGGTCTACGGGACCGACTTCATTGCCGATAAGGTGGAT
TATCTGGACACCAAGGCACCAGGCGGGTCAAATCAGGAATAAGGGCACATTGCCCCGGCGTGAGTCGGGG
CAATCCCGCAAGGAGGGTGAATGAATCGGACGTTTGACCGGAAGGCATACAGGCAAGAACTGATCGACGC
GGGGTTTTCCGCCGAGGATGCCGAAACCATCGCAAGCCGCACCGTCATGCGTGCGCCCCGCGAAACCTTC
CAGTCCGTCGGCTCG
